Addgene plasmid #109378: LZF40: LZF40_Fsyn_Cre
Purpose: Synaptic transmission
Depositing lab: Adam Cohen. Depositing organization: Harvard University. Publication: Voltage imaging and optogenetics reveal behaviour-dependent changes in hippocampal dynamics. Adam Y, Kim JJ, Lou S, Zhao Y, Xie ME, Brinks D, Wu H, Mostajo-Radji MA, Kheifets S, Parot V, Chettih S, Williams KJ, Gmeiner B, Farhi SL, Madisen L, Buchanan EK, Kinsella I, Zhou D, Paninski L, Harvey CD, Zeng H, Arlotta P, Campbell RE, Cohen AE. Nature. 2019 May 1. pii: 10.1038/s41586-019-1166-7. doi: 10.1038/s41586-019-1166-7. PubMed 31043747.
Backbone
  Vector backbone: fsyn
  Backbone size w/o insert (bp): 8000
  Total vector size (bp): 9000
  Vector type: Mammalian Expression, Lentiviral
  Selectable markers: Zeo marker is outside the LTRs and will not be packaged into virus
Growth in bacteria
  Bacterial resistance: Ampicillin, 100 μg/mL
  Growth temperature: 37°C
  Growth strain: NEB Stable
  Copy number: Unknown
Gene/Insert
  Gene/Insert name: Cre-NCBI
  Species: Synthetic
  Insert size (bp): 1029
  Promoter: human synapsin I
  Cloning method: Gibson Cloning
  Sequencing primers: 5′ cgtatgagtgcaagtgggttt; 3′ atttgtgaaagattgactggtattctt
Resource information
  A portion of this plasmid was derived from a plasmid made by: NCBI
Terms and licenses: Academic/Nonprofit Terms; Industry Terms: Not Available to Industry
How to cite: LZF40: LZF40_Fsyn_Cre was a gift from Adam Cohen (Addgene plasmid # 109378 ; http://n2t.net/addgene:109378 ; RRID:Addgene_109378)
