[The description below was written by a language model from this plasmid's Addgene catalogue record and the feature table of its GenBank file.]
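Description:
LZF40_Fsyn_Cre is an HIV-1-based lentiviral transfer plasmid built on the fsyn backbone for neuron-restricted expression of Cre recombinase in mammalian cells. It is propagated in E. coli through a high-copy ColE1/pUC-type origin with ampicillin resistance (AmpR), and it also carries an f1 origin. The catalogue lists the total size as roughly 9 kb, while the accompanying sequence record is 9,463 bp.

The viral genome is transcribed in packaging cells from a CMV enhancer/promoter fused to a truncated 5' LTR, an arrangement typical of Tat-independent lentiviral vectors. It is followed by the Psi packaging signal, the Rev response element for nuclear export of unspliced RNA, and the cPPT/CTS, which aids nuclear import of the reverse-transcribed genome. The internal cassette uses the human synapsin I promoter to drive the Cre coding sequence (about 1 kb, described as synthetic and derived from an NCBI reference). A WPRE downstream boosts transcript stability and expression. A second truncated LTR closes the proviral unit and is followed by a bGH polyadenylation signal. Outside the LTRs sits a Zeocin/bleomycin resistance gene under tandem SV40 and EM7 promoters with an SV40 poly(A). As the record notes, this marker is not packaged into virus, so it can only be used for selection of cells transfected with the plasmid itself, not of transduced cells.

No reporter or tag is annotated on Cre. The stated purpose is brief ("synaptic transmission"). The associated work concerns voltage imaging and optogenetics in hippocampal neurons, which is consistent with use of the virus to recombine loxP-flanked or Cre-dependent transgenes selectively in neurons.
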