LOCUS       Exported 9463 bp ds-DNA circular SYN 12-MAY-2021
DEFINITION  Synaptic transmission.
ACCESSION   .
VERSION     .
KEYWORDS    LZF40: LZF40_Fsyn_Cre
SOURCE      synthetic DNA construct
  ORGANISM  synthetic DNA construct
REFERENCE   1 (bases 1 to 9463)
  AUTHORS   Adam Y, Kim JJ, Lou S, Zhao Y, Xie ME, Brinks D, Wu H, Mostajo-Radji
            MA, Kheifets S, Parot V, Chettih S, Williams KJ, Gmeiner B, Farhi
            SL, Madisen L, Buchanan EK, Kinsella I, Zhou D, Paninski L, Harvey
            CD, Zeng H, Arlotta P, Campbell RE, Cohen AE
  TITLE     Voltage imaging and optogenetics reveal behaviour-dependent changes
            in hippocampal dynamics.
  JOURNAL   Nature. 2019 May 1. pii: 10.1038/s41586-019-1166-7. doi:
            10.1038/s41586-019-1166-7.
  PUBMED    31043747
REFERENCE   2 (bases 1 to 9463)
  AUTHORS   .
  TITLE     Direct Submission
  JOURNAL   Exported May 12, 2021 from SnapGene Server 1.1.58
            http://www.snapgene.com
FEATURES             Location/Qualifiers
     source          1..9463
                     /organism="synthetic DNA construct"
                     /mol_type="other DNA"
     primer_bind     complement(47..66)
                     /label=pRS-marker
                     /note="pRS vectors, use to sequence yeast selectable
                     marker"
     enhancer        238..617
                     /label=CMV enhancer
                     /note="human cytomegalovirus immediate early enhancer"
     promoter        619..817
                     /label=CMV promoter
                     /note="human cytomegalovirus (CMV) immediate early
                     promoter"
     primer_bind     772..792
                     /label=CMV-F
                     /note="Human CMV immediate early promoter, forward primer"
     LTR             835..1015
                     /label=5' LTR (truncated)
                     /note="truncated 5' long terminal repeat (LTR) from HIV-1"
     misc_feature    1062..1187
                     /label=HIV-1 Psi
                     /note="packaging signal of human immunodeficiency virus
                     type 1"
     misc_feature    1680..1913
                     /label=RRE
                     /note="The Rev response element (RRE) of HIV-1 allows for
                     Rev-dependent mRNA export from the nucleus to the
                     cytoplasm."
     CDS             2098..2142
                     /codon_start=1
                     /product="antigenic peptide corresponding to amino acids
                     655 to 669 of the HIV envelope protein gp41 (Lutje Hulsik
                     et al., 2013)"
                     /label=gp41 peptide
                     /note="recognized by the 2H10 single-chain llama nanobody"
                     /translation="KNEQELLELDKWASL"
     misc_feature    2440..2557
                     /label=cPPT/CTS
                     /note="central polypurine tract and central termination
                     sequence of HIV-1"
     promoter        2632..3079
                     /label=hSyn promoter
                     /note="human synapsin I promoter; confers neuron-specific
                     expression (Kugler et al., 2003)"
     CDS             3099..4130
                     /codon_start=1
                     /product="site-specific recombinase"
                     /label=Cre
                     /note="Cre is a site-specific recombinase from
                     bacteriophage P1. Recombination occurs at loxP sequences."
                     /translation="MSNLLTVHQNLPALPVDATSDEVRKNLMDMFRDRQAFSEHTWKML
                     LSVCRSWAAWCKLNNRKWFPAEPEDVRDYLLYLQARGLAVKTIQQHLGQLNMLHRRSGL
                     PRPSDSNAVSLVMRRIRKENVDAGERAKQALAFERTDFDQVRSLMENSDRCQDIRNLAF
                     LGIAYNTLLRIAEIARIRVKDISRTDGGRMLIHIGRTKTLVSTAGVEKALSLGVTKLVE
                     RWISVSGVADDPNNYLFCRVRKNGVAAPSATSQLSTRALEGIFEATHRLIYGAKDDSGQ
                     RYLAWSGHSARVGAARDMARAGVSIPEIMQAGGWTNVNIVMNYIRNLDSETGAMVRLLE
                     DGD"
     misc_feature    4155..4743
                     /label=WPRE
                     /note="woodchuck hepatitis virus posttranscriptional
                     regulatory element"
     primer_bind     complement(4208..4228)
                     /label=WPRE-R
                     /note="WPRE, reverse primer"
     CDS             complement(4626..4637)
                     /codon_start=1
                     /product="Factor Xa recognition and cleavage site"
                     /label=Factor Xa site
                     /translation="IEGR"
     primer_bind     complement(4746..4762)
                     /label=KS primer
                     /note="common sequencing primer, one of multiple similar
                     variants"
     primer_bind     complement(4747..4763)
                     /label=pBluescriptKS
                     /note="For pBluescript vector"
     LTR             5268..5448
                     /label=5' LTR (truncated)
                     /note="truncated 5' long terminal repeat (LTR) from HIV-1"
     primer_bind     complement(5474..5491)
                     /label=BGH-rev
                     /note="Bovine growth hormone terminator, reverse primer.
                     Also called BGH reverse"
     polyA_signal    5480..5704
                     /label=bGH poly(A) signal
                     /note="bovine growth hormone polyadenylation signal"
     rep_origin      5750..6178
                     /direction=RIGHT
                     /label=f1 ori
                     /note="f1 bacteriophage origin of replication; arrow
                     indicates direction of (+) strand synthesis"
     primer_bind     complement(5837..5856)
                     /label=F1ori-R
                     /note="F1 origin, reverse primer"
     primer_bind     6047..6068
                     /label=F1ori-F
                     /note="F1 origin, forward primer"
     primer_bind     complement(6187..6207)
                     /label=pBABE 3'
                     /note="SV40 enhancer, reverse primer for pBABE vectors"
     promoter        6192..6521
                     /label=SV40 promoter
                     /note="SV40 enhancer and early promoter"
     rep_origin      6372..6507
                     /label=SV40 ori
                     /note="SV40 origin of replication"
     primer_bind     6434..6453
                     /label=SV40pro-F
                     /note="SV40 promoter/origin, forward primer"
     promoter        6569..6616
                     /label=EM7 promoter
                     /note="synthetic bacterial promoter "
     CDS             6635..7009
                     /codon_start=1
                     /gene="Sh ble from Streptoalloteichus hindustanus"
                     /product="antibiotic-binding protein"
                     /label=BleoR
                     /note="confers resistance to bleomycin, phleomycin, and
                     Zeocin(TM)"
                     /translation="MAKLTSAVPVLTARDVAGAVEFWTDRLGFSRDFVEDDFAGVVRDD
                     VTLFISAVQDQVVPDNTLAWVWVRGLDELYAEWSEVVSTNFRDASGPAMTEIGEQPWGR
                     EFALRDPAGNCVHFVAEEQD"
     polyA_signal    7139..7260
                     /label=SV40 poly(A) signal
                     /note="SV40 polyadenylation signal"
     primer_bind     complement(7176..7195)
                     /label=SV40pA-R
                     /note="SV40 polyA, reverse primer"
     primer_bind     7230..7249
                     /label=EBV-rev
                     /note="SV40 polyA terminator, reverse primer"
     primer_bind     complement(7309..7325)
                     /label=M13 rev
                     /note="common sequencing primer, one of multiple similar
                     variants"
     primer_bind     complement(7309..7325)
                     /label=M13 Reverse
                     /note="In lacZ gene. Also called M13-rev"
     primer_bind     complement(7322..7344)
                     /label=M13/pUC Reverse
                     /note="In lacZ gene"
     protein_bind    7333..7349
                     /label=lac operator
                     /bound_moiety="lac repressor encoded by lacI"
                     /note="The lac repressor binds to the lac operator to
                     inhibit transcription in E. coli. This inhibition can be
                     relieved by adding lactose or
                     isopropyl-beta-D-thiogalactopyranoside (IPTG)."
     promoter        complement(7357..7387)
                     /label=lac promoter
                     /note="promoter for the E. coli lac operon"
     protein_bind    7402..7423
                     /label=CAP binding site
                     /bound_moiety="E. coli catabolite activator protein"
                     /note="CAP binding activates transcription in the presence
                     of cAMP."
     primer_bind     complement(7540..7557)
                     /label=L4440
                     /note="L4440 vector, forward primer"
     rep_origin      complement(7711..8299)
                     /direction=LEFT
                     /label=ori
                     /note="high-copy-number ColE1/pMB1/pBR322/pUC origin of
                     replication"
     primer_bind     complement(7791..7810)
                     /label=pBR322ori-F
                     /note="pBR322 origin, forward primer"
     CDS             complement(8470..9330)
                     /codon_start=1
                     /gene="bla"
                     /product="beta-lactamase"
                     /label=AmpR
                     /note="confers resistance to ampicillin, carbenicillin, and
                     related antibiotics"
                     /translation="MSIQHFRVALIPFFAAFCLPVFAHPETLVKVKDAEDQLGARVGYI
                     ELDLNSGKILESFRPEERFPMMSTFKVLLCGAVLSRIDAGQEQLGRRIHYSQNDLVEYS
                     PVTEKHLTDGMTVRELCSAAITMSDNTAANLLLTTIGGPKELTAFLHNMGDHVTRLDRW
                     EPELNEAIPNDERDTTMPVAMATTLRKLLTGELLTLASRQQLIDWMEADKVAGPLLRSA
                     LPAGWFIADKSGAGERGSRGIIAALGPDGKPSRIVVIYTTGSQATMDERNRQIAEIGAS
                     LIKHW"
     primer_bind     9093..9112
                     /label=Amp-R
                     /note="Ampicillin resistance gene, reverse primer"
     promoter        complement(9331..9435)
                     /gene="bla"
                     /label=AmpR promoter
ORIGIN
        1 gtcgacggat cgggagatct cccgatcccc tatggtgcac tctcagtaca atctgctctg
       61 atgccgcata gttaagccag tatctgctcc ctgcttgtgt gttggaggtc gctgagtagt
      121 gcgcgagcaa aatttaagct acaacaaggc aaggcttgac cgacaattgc atgaagaatc
      181 tgcttagggt taggcgtttt gcgctgcttc gcgatgtacg ggccagatat acgcgttgac
      241 attgattatt gactagttat taatagtaat caattacggg gtcattagtt catagcccat
      301 atatggagtt ccgcgttaca taacttacgg taaatggccc gcctggctga ccgcccaacg
      361 acccccgccc attgacgtca ataatgacgt atgttcccat agtaacgcca atagggactt
      421 tccattgacg tcaatgggtg gagtatttac ggtaaactgc ccacttggca gtacatcaag
      481 tgtatcatat gccaagtacg ccccctattg acgtcaatga cggtaaatgg cccgcctggc
      541 attatgccca gtacatgacc ttatgggact ttcctacttg gcagtacatc tacgtattag
      601 tcatcgctat taccatggtg atgcggtttt ggcagtacat caatgggcgt ggatagcggt
      661 ttgactcacg gggatttcca agtctccacc ccattgacgt caatgggagt ttgttttggc
      721 accaaaatca acgggacttt ccaaaatgtc gtaacaactc cgccccattg acgcaaatgg
      781 gcggtaggcg tgtacggtgg gaggtctata taagcagcgc gttttgcctg tactgggtct
      841 ctctggttag accagatctg agcctgggag ctctctggct aactagggaa cccactgctt
      901 aagcctcaat aaagcttgcc ttgagtgctt caagtagtgt gtgcccgtct gttgtgtgac
      961 tctggtaact agagatccct cagacccttt tagtcagtgt ggaaaatctc tagcagtggc
     1021 gcccgaacag ggacttgaaa gcgaaaggga aaccagagga gctctctcga cgcaggactc
     1081 ggcttgctga agcgcgcacg gcaagaggcg aggggcggcg actggtgagt acgccaaaaa
     1141 ttttgactag cggaggctag aaggagagag atgggtgcga gagcgtcagt attaagcggg
     1201 ggagaattag atcgcgatgg gaaaaaattc ggttaaggcc agggggaaag aaaaaatata
     1261 aattaaaaca tatagtatgg gcaagcaggg agctagaacg attcgcagtt aatcctggcc
     1321 tgttagaaac atcagaaggc tgtagacaaa tactgggaca gctacaacca tcccttcaga
     1381 caggatcaga agaacttaga tcattatata atacagtagc aaccctctat tgtgtgcatc
     1441 aaaggataga gataaaagac accaaggaag ctttagacaa gatagaggaa gagcaaaaca
     1501 aaagtaagac caccgcacag caagcggccg ctgatcttca gacctggagg aggagatatg
     1561 agggacaatt ggagaagtga attatataaa tataaagtag taaaaattga accattagga
     1621 gtagcaccca ccaaggcaaa gagaagagtg gtgcagagag aaaaaagagc agtgggaata
     1681 ggagctttgt tccttgggtt cttgggagca gcaggaagca ctatgggcgc agcgtcaatg
     1741 acgctgacgg tacaggccag acaattattg tctggtatag tgcagcagca gaacaatttg
     1801 ctgagggcta ttgaggcgca acagcatctg ttgcaactca cagtctgggg catcaagcag
     1861 ctccaggcaa gaatcctggc tgtggaaaga tacctaaagg atcaacagct cctggggatt
     1921 tggggttgct ctggaaaact catttgcacc actgctgtgc cttggaatgc tagttggagt
     1981 aataaatctc tggaacagat ttggaatcac acgacctgga tggagtggga cagagaaatt
     2041 aacaattaca caagcttaat acactcctta attgaagaat cgcaaaacca gcaagaaaag
     2101 aatgaacaag aattattgga attagataaa tgggcaagtt tgtggaattg gtttaacata
     2161 acaaattggc tgtggtatat aaaattattc ataatgatag taggaggctt ggtaggttta
     2221 agaatagttt ttgctgtact ttctatagtg aatagagtta ggcagggata ttcaccatta
     2281 tcgtttcaga cccacctccc aaccccgagg ggacccgaca ggcccgaagg aatagaagaa
     2341 gaaggtggag agagagacag agacagatcc attcgattag tgaacggatc ggcactgcgt
     2401 gcgccaattc tgcagacaaa tggcagtatt catccacaat tttaaaagaa aaggggggat
     2461 tggggggtac agtgcagggg aaagaatagt agacataata gcaacagaca tacaaactaa
     2521 agaattacaa aaacaaatta caaaaattca aaattttcgg gtttattaca gggacagcag
     2581 agatccagtt tggttaatta agtgtctaga ctgcagaggg ccctgcgtat gagtgcaagt
     2641 gggttttagg accaggatga ggcggggtgg gggtgcctac ctgacgaccg accccgaccc
     2701 actggacaag cacccaaccc ccattcccca aattgcgcat cccctatcag agagggggag
     2761 gggaaacagg atgcggcgag gcgcgtgcgc actgccagct tcagcaccgc ggacagtgcc
     2821 ttcgcccccg cctggcggcg cgcgccaccg ccgcctcagc actgaaggcg cgctgacgtc
     2881 actcgccggt cccccgcaaa ctccccttcc cggccacctt ggtcgcgtcc gcgccgccgc
     2941 cggcccagcc ggaccgcacc acgcgaggcg cgagataggg gggcacgggc gcgaccatct
     3001 gcgctgcggc gccggcgact cagcgctgcc tcagtctgcg gtgggcagcg gaggagtcgt
     3061 gtcgtgcctg agagcgcagt cgagaaggat ccgccaccat gagcaattta ctgaccgtac
     3121 accaaaattt gcctgcatta ccggtcgatg caacgagtga tgaggttcgc aagaacctga
     3181 tggacatgtt cagggatcgc caggcgtttt ctgagcatac ctggaaaatg cttctgtccg
     3241 tttgccggtc gtgggcggca tggtgcaagt tgaataaccg gaaatggttt cccgcagaac
     3301 ctgaagatgt tcgcgattat cttctatatc ttcaggcgcg cggtctggca gtaaaaacta
     3361 tccagcaaca tttgggccag ctaaacatgc ttcatcgtcg gtccgggctg ccacgaccaa
     3421 gtgacagcaa tgctgtttca ctggttatgc ggcggatccg aaaagaaaac gttgatgccg
     3481 gtgaacgtgc aaaacaggct ctagcgttcg aacgcactga tttcgaccag gttcgttcac
     3541 tcatggaaaa tagcgatcgc tgccaggata tacgtaatct ggcatttctg gggattgctt
     3601 ataacaccct gttacgtata gccgaaattg ccaggatcag ggttaaagat atctcacgta
     3661 ctgacggtgg gagaatgtta atccatattg gcagaacgaa aacgctggtt agcaccgcag
     3721 gtgtagagaa ggcacttagc ctgggggtaa ctaaactggt cgagcgatgg atttccgtct
     3781 ctggtgtagc tgatgatccg aataactacc tgttttgccg ggtcagaaaa aatggtgttg
     3841 ccgcgccatc tgccaccagc cagctatcaa ctcgcgccct ggaagggatt tttgaagcaa
     3901 ctcatcgatt gatttacggc gctaaggatg actctggtca gagatacctg gcctggtctg
     3961 gacacagtgc ccgtgtcgga gccgcgcgag atatggcccg cgctggagtt tcaataccgg
     4021 agatcatgca agctggtggc tggaccaatg taaatattgt catgaactat atccgtaacc
     4081 tggatagtga aacaggggca atggtgcgcc tgctggaaga tggcgattaa gaattcgata
     4141 tcaagcttat cgataatcaa cctctggatt acaaaatttg tgaaagattg actggtattc
     4201 ttaactatgt tgctcctttt acgctatgtg gatacgctgc tttaatgcct ttgtatcatg
     4261 ctattgcttc ccgtatggct ttcattttct cctccttgta taaatcctgg ttgctgtctc
     4321 tttatgagga gttgtggccc gttgtcaggc aacgtggcgt ggtgtgcact gtgtttgctg
     4381 acgcaacccc cactggttgg ggcattgcca ccacctgtca gctcctttcc gggactttcg
     4441 ctttccccct ccctattgcc acggcggaac tcatcgccgc ctgccttgcc cgctgctgga
     4501 caggggctcg gctgttgggc actgacaatt ccgtggtgtt gtcggggaaa tcatcgtcct
     4561 ttccttggct gctcgcctgt gttgccacct ggattctgcg cgggacgtcc ttctgctacg
     4621 tcccttcggc cctcaatcca gcggaccttc cttcccgcgg cctgctgccg gctctgcggc
     4681 ctcttccgcg tcttcgcctt cgccctcaga cgagtcggat ctccctttgg gccgcctccc
     4741 cgcatcgata ccgtcgacct cgagacctag aaaaacatgg agcaatcaca agtagcaata
     4801 cagcagctac caatgctgat tgtgcctggc tagaagcaca agaggaggag gaggtgggtt
     4861 ttccagtcac acctcaggta cctttaagac caatgactta caaggcagct gtagatctta
     4921 gccacttttt aaaagaaaag gggggactgg aagggctaat tcactcccaa cgaagacaag
     4981 atatccttga tctgtggatc taccacacac aaggctactt ccctgattgg cagaactaca
     5041 caccagggcc agggatcaga tatccactga cctttggatg gtgctacaag ctagtaccag
     5101 ttgagcaaga gaaggtagaa gaagccaatg aaggagagaa cacccgcttg ttacaccctg
     5161 tgagcctgca tgggatggat gacccggaga gagaagtatt agagtggagg tttgacagcc
     5221 gcctagcatt tcatcacatg gcccgagagc tgcatccgga ctgtactggg tctctctggt
     5281 tagaccagat ctgagcctgg gagctctctg gctaactagg gaacccactg cttaagcctc
     5341 aataaagctt gccttgagtg cttcaagtag tgtgtgcccg tctgttgtgt gactctggta
     5401 actagagatc cctcagaccc ttttagtcag tgtggaaaat ctctagcagg gcccgtttaa
     5461 acccgctgat cagcctcgac tgtgccttct agttgccagc catctgttgt ttgcccctcc
     5521 cccgtgcctt ccttgaccct ggaaggtgcc actcccactg tcctttccta ataaaatgag
     5581 gaaattgcat cgcattgtct gagtaggtgt cattctattc tggggggtgg ggtggggcag
     5641 gacagcaagg gggaggattg ggaagacaat agcaggcatg ctggggatgc ggtgggctct
     5701 atggcttctg aggcggaaag aaccagctgg ggctctaggg ggtatccccn nnnnnnnnnn
     5761 nnnnnnnnnn nnnnnnnnnn nnnnnnnnnn nnnnnnnnnn nnnnnnnnnn nnnnnnnnnn
     5821 nnnnnnnnnn nnnnnnnnnn nnnnnnnnnn nnnnnnnnnn nnnnnnnnnn nnncnnnnnn
     5881 nnnnnnnnnn nnnnnnnnnn nnnnnnnnnn nnnnnnnnnn nnnnnnnnnn nnnnnnnnnn
     5941 nnnnnnnnnn nnnnnnnnnn nnnnnannnn nnnnnnnnnn nnnnnnnnnn nnnnnnnnnn
     6001 nnnnnnnnnn nnnnnccttt gacgttggag tccacgttct ttaatagtgg actcttgttc
     6061 caaactggaa caacactcaa ccctatctcg gtctattctt ttgatttata agggattttg
     6121 ccgatttcgg cctattggtt aaaaaatgag ctgatttaac aaaaatttaa cgcgaattaa
     6181 ttctgtggaa tgtgtgtcag ttagggtgtg gaaagtcccc aggctcccca gcaggcagaa
     6241 gtatgcaaag catgcatctc aattagtcag caaccaggtg tggaaagtcc ccaggctccc
     6301 cagcaggcag aagtatgcaa agcatgcatc tcaattagtc agcaaccata gtcccgcccc
     6361 taactccgcc catcccgccc ctaactccgc ccagttccgc ccattctccg ccccatggct
     6421 gactaatttt ttttatttat gcagaggccg aggccgcctc tgcctctgag ctattccaga
     6481 agtagtgagg aggctttttt ggaggcctag gcttttgcaa aaagctcccg ggagcttgta
     6541 tatccatttt cggatctgat cagcacgtgt tgacaattaa tcatcggcat agtatatcgg
     6601 catagtataa tacgacaagg tgaggaacta aaccatggcc aagttgacca gtgccgttcc
     6661 ggtgctcacc gcgcgcgacg tcgccggagc ggtcgagttc tggaccgacc ggctcgggtt
     6721 ctcccgggac ttcgtggagg acgacttcgc cggtgtggtc cgggacgacg tgaccctgtt
     6781 catcagcgcg gtccaggacc aggtggtgcc ggacaacacc ctggcctggg tgtgggtgcg
     6841 cggcctggac gagctgtacg ccgagtggtc ggaggtcgtg tccacgaact tccgggacgc
     6901 ctccgggccg gccatgaccg agatcggcga gcagccgtgg gggcgggagt tcgccctgcg
     6961 cgacccggcc ggcaactgcg tgcacttcgt ggccgaggag caggactgac acgtgctacg
     7021 agatttcgat tccaccgccg ccttctatga aaggttgggc ttcggaatcg ttttccggga
     7081 cgccggctgg atgatcctcc agcgcgggga tctcatgctg gagttcttcg cccaccccaa
     7141 cttgtttatt gcagcttata atggttacaa ataaagcaat agcatcacaa atttcacaaa
     7201 taaagcattt ttttcactgc attctagttg tggtttgtcc aaactcatca atgtatctta
     7261 tcatgtctgt ataccgtcga cctctagcta gagcttggcg taatcatggt catagctgtt
     7321 tcctgtgtga aattgttatc cgctcacaat tccacacaac atacgagccg gaagcataaa
     7381 gtgtaaagcc tggggtgcct aatgagtgag ctaactcaca ttaattgcgt tgcgctcact
     7441 gcccgctttc cagtcgggaa acctgtcgtg ccagctgcat taatgaatcg gccaacgcgc
     7501 ggggagaggc ggtttgcgta ttgggcgctc ttccgcttcc tcgctcactg actcgctgcg
     7561 ctcggtcgtt cggctgcggc gagcggtatc agctcactca aaggcggtaa tacggttatc
     7621 cacagaatca ggggataacg caggaaagaa catgtgagca aaaggccagc aaaaggccag
     7681 gaaccgtaaa aaggccgcgt tgctggcgtt tttccatagg ctccgccccc ctgacgagca
     7741 tcacaaaaat cgacgctcaa gtcagaggtg gcgaaacccg acaggactat aaagatacca
     7801 ggcgtttccc cctggaagct ccctcgtgcg ctctcctgtt ccgaccctgc cgcttaccgg
     7861 atacctgtcc gcctttctcc cttcgggaag cgtggcgctt tctcatagct cacgctgtag
     7921 gtatctcagt tcggtgtagg tcgttcgctc caagctgggc tgtgtgcacg aaccccccgt
     7981 tcagcccgac cgctgcgcct tatccggtaa ctatcgtctt gagtccaacc cggtaagaca
     8041 cgacttatcg ccactggcag cagccactgg taacaggatt agcagagcga ggtatgtagg
     8101 cggtgctaca gagttcttga agtggtggcc taactacggc tacactagaa gaacagtatt
     8161 tggtatctgc gctctgctga agccagttac cttcggaaaa agagttggta gctcttgatc
     8221 cggcaaacaa accaccgctg gtagcggtgg tttttttgtt tgcaagcagc agattacgcg
     8281 cagaaaaaaa ggatctcaag aagatccttt gatcttttct acggggtctg acgctcagtg
     8341 gaacgaaaac tcacgttaag ggattttggt catgagatta tcaaaaagga tcttcaccta
     8401 gatcctttta aattaaaaat gaagttttaa atcaatctaa agtatatatg agtaaacttg
     8461 gtctgacagt taccaatgct taatcagtga ggcacctatc tcagcgatct gtctatttcg
     8521 ttcatccata gttgcctgac tccccgtcgt gtagataact acgatacggg agggcttacc
     8581 atctggcccc agtgctgcaa tgataccgcg agacccacgc tcaccggctc cagatttatc
     8641 agcaataaac cagccagccg gaagggccga gcgcagaagt ggtcctgcaa ctttatccgc
     8701 ctccatccag tctattaatt gttgccggga agctagagta agtagttcgc cagttaatag
     8761 tttgcgcaac gttgttgcca ttgctacagg catcgtggtg tcacgctcgt cgtttggtat
     8821 ggcttcattc agctccggtt cccaacgatc aaggcgagtt acatgatccc ccatgttgtg
     8881 caaaaaagcg gttagctcct tcggtcctcc gatcgttgtc agaagtaagt tggccgcagt
     8941 gttatcactc atggttatgg cagcactgca taattctctt actgtcatgc catccgtaag
     9001 atgcttttct gtgactggtg agtactcaac caagtcattc tgagaatagt gtatgcggcg
     9061 accgagttgc tcttgcccgg cgtcaatacg ggataatacc gcgccacata gcagaacttt
     9121 aaaagtgctc atcattggaa aacgttcttc ggggcgaaaa ctctcaagga tcttaccgct
     9181 gttgagatcc agttcgatgt aacccactcg tgcacccaac tgatcttcag catcttttac
     9241 tttcaccagc gtttctgggt gagcaaaaac aggaaggcaa aatgccgcaa aaaagggaat
     9301 aagggcgaca cggaaatgtt gaatactcat actcttcctt tttcaatatt attgaagcat
     9361 ttatcagggt tattgtctca tgagcggata catatttgaa tgtatttaga aaaataaaca
     9421 aataggggtt ccgcgcacat ttccccgaaa agtgccacct gac
//
